Addgene plasmid #214550: AiP1846 - pAAV-AiE2555m-minBG-SYFP2-WPRE-BGHpA
Purpose: AiE2555m is an enhancer sequence, designed to drive AAV-mediated transgene expression in specific populations of brain cells
Depositing lab: Allen Institute for Brain Science & Bosiljka Tasic. Depositing organization: Allen Institute. Publication: A suite of enhancer AAVs and transgenic mouse lines for genetic access to cortical cell types. Ben-Simon Y, Hooper M, Narayan S, Daigle TL, Dwivedi D, Way SW, Oster A, Stafford DA, Mich JK, Taormina MJ, Martinez RA, Opitz-Araya X, Roth JR, Alexander JR, Allen S, Amster A, Arbuckle J, Ayala A, Baker PM, Bakken TE, Barcelli T, Barta S, Bendrick J, Bertagnolli D, Bielstein C, Bishwakarma P, Bowlus J, Boyer G, Brouner K, Casian B, Casper T, Chakka AB, Chakrabarty R, Chance RK, Chavan S, Clark M, Colbert K, Collman F, Daniel S, Departee M, DiValentin P, Donadio N, Dotson N, Egdorf T, Fliss T, Gabitto M, Garcia J, Gary A, Gasperini M, Gloe J, Goldy J, Gore BB, Graybuck L, Greisman N, Haeseleer F, Halterman C, Haradon Z, Hastings SD, Helback O, Ho W, Hockemeyer D, Huang C, Huff S, Hunker A, Johansen N, Jones D, Juneau Z, Kalmbach B, Kannan M, Khem S, Kussick E, Kutsal R, Larsen R, Lee C, Lee AY, Leibly M, Lenz GH, Li S, Liang E, Lusk N, Madigan Z, Malloy J, Malone J, McCue R, Melchor J, Mollenkopf T, Moosman S, Morin E, Newman D, Ng L, Ngo K, Omstead V, Otto S, Oyama A, Pena N, Pham T, Phillips E, Pom CA, Potekhina L, Ransford S, Ray PL, Rette D, Reynoldson C, Rimorin C, Rocha D, Ruiz A, Sanchez REA, Sawyer L, Sedeno-Cortes A, Sevigny JP, Shapovalova N, Shepard N, Shulga L, Sigler AR, Siverts L, Soliman S, Somasundaram S, Staats B, Stewart K, Szelenyi E, Tieu M, Trader C, Tran A, van Velthoven CTJ, Walker M, Wang Y, Weed N, Wirthlin M, Wood T, Wynalda B, Yao Z, Zhou T, Ariza J, Dee N, Reding M, Ronellenfitch K, Mufti S, Sunkin SM, Smith KA, Esposito L, Waters J, Thyagarajan B, Yao S, Lein ES, Zeng H, Levi BP, Ngai J, Ting JT, Tasic B. Cell. 2025 May 16:S0092-8674(25)00513-6. doi: 10.1016/j.cell.2025.05.002. PubMed 40403729.
Backbone
  Vector backbone: pAAV2
  Vector type: AAV
Growth in bacteria
  Bacterial resistance: Ampicillin, 100 μg/mL
  Growth temperature: 37°C
  Growth strain: NEB Stable
  Copy number: High Copy
Gene/Insert
  Gene/Insert name: SYFP2
  Species: Synthetic
  Promoter: minBG
  Cloning method: Gibson Cloning
Terms and licenses: Academic/Nonprofit Terms; Industry Terms: Not Available to Industry
Depositor comments: 5' Cloning Site: SgrAI (destroyed), 3' Cloning Site: SgrAI (destroyed). Please visit https://doi.org/10.1101/2024.06.10.597244 for bioRxiv preprint.
How to cite: AiP1846 - pAAV-AiE2555m-minBG-SYFP2-WPRE-BGHpA was a gift from Allen Institute for Brain Science & Bosiljka Tasic (Addgene plasmid # 214550 ; http://n2t.net/addgene:214550 ; RRID:Addgene_214550)
