[The description below was written by a language model from this plasmid's Addgene catalogue record and pLannotate feature annotations shown in this document.]
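Description:
AiP1846 - pAAV-AiE2555m-minBG-SYFP2-WPRE-BGHpA is a 4,739 nt AAV transfer plasmid built on a pAAV2 backbone, designed to package an enhancer-driven fluorescent reporter into recombinant adeno-associated virus. In bacteria it is maintained at high copy through a ColE1/pUC-type origin and selected with ampicillin via the β-lactamase gene and its own promoter. The backbone also carries an f1 phage origin and small remnants of the pBR322 bom and rop regions. The expression cassette is flanked by AAV2 inverted terminal repeats, which are the cis elements needed for genome replication and encapsidation. One ITR is annotated in full, while the other is detected only as two short fragments, so its integrity cannot be judged from the table.

The payload pairs the AiE2555m enhancer with a minimal beta-globin promoter (minBG). A minimal promoter has little activity alone, so the expression pattern depends on the upstream enhancer, which is intended to direct transgene expression to specific populations of brain cells. The record does not say which cell populations are targeted. Neither the enhancer nor minBG is annotated in the feature table; they presumably lie in the unannotated region upstream of the reporter, and the enhancer was inserted by Gibson assembly at an SgrAI site that was destroyed. The reporter is SYFP2, a rapidly maturing monomeric yellow fluorescent protein derived from Aequorea victoria. It is followed by WPRE sequence, annotated as two fragments covering only part of the element, which enhances transcript stability and expression, and then by the bovine growth hormone polyadenylation signal. The construct belongs to a collection of enhancer AAVs for genetic access to cortical cell types, and it is used to label and assess the cells in which this enhancer is active.
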