Features (pLannotate 1.2.2; 14 found; start..end, strand, type, name):
    579..1295    +  CDS            SYFP2: SYFP2 is a basic (constitutively fluorescent) yellow fluorescent protein published in 2006, derived from Aequorea victoria. It is reported to be a very rapidly-maturing monomer with moderate acid sensitivity.
   1335..1492    +  misc_feature   WPRE (fragment): woodchuck hepatitis virus posttranscriptional regulatory element
   1498..1578    +  misc_feature   WPRE (fragment): woodchuck hepatitis virus posttranscriptional regulatory element
   1595..1706    +  polyA_signal   bGH poly(A) signal: bovine growth hormone polyadenylation signal
   1824..1964    +  repeat_region  AAV2 ITR: inverted terminal repeat of adeno-associated virus serotype 2 inverted
   1969..2020    -  misc_feature   bom (fragment): basis of mobility region from pBR322
   2039..2494    +  rep_origin     f1 ori (sequence partly withheld): f1 bacteriophage origin of replication; arrow indicates direction of (+) strand synthesis
   2495..2544    -  misc_feature   bom (fragment): basis of mobility region from pBR322
   2646..2681    -  CDS            rop (fragment): Rop protein, which maintains plasmids at low copy number; rop
   2776..2880    +  promoter       AmpR promoter: bla
   2881..3741    +  CDS            AmpR: β-lactamase; bla; confers resistance to ampicillin, carbenicillin, and related antibiotics
   3912..4500    +  rep_origin     ori: high-copy-number ColE1/pMB1/pBR322/pUC origin of replication
   4573..4600    +  repeat_region  AAV2 ITR (fragment): inverted terminal repeat of adeno-associated virus serotype 2 inverted
   4629..4656    +  repeat_region  AAV2 ITR (fragment): inverted terminal repeat of adeno-associated virus serotype 2 inverted
>Addgene plasmid #214550 | AiP1846 - pAAV-AiE2555m-minBG-SYFP2-WPRE-BGHpA | addgene full sequence | sequence record 432566 | Addgene NGS Result
CAGATGGACTTTCTTTTGCATCTGCTGTGTACAGGCTGGGCTTTGTACTCTTTTCCTGGGGGAGAGAAAG
TCTTTCTTCTCTGCTAGTTGATTCCTGTTTTTGTGAAGCAGCTAAGAAAACATCTGTGGCAGGCAGAAAA
AATTGACAAAGGATTGACAAACACCATTAGCTGAAAATTTTCCATTTCATTGCAACTATGCATTGTTTAC
TTTACTGTAAATATCTTAATACATCATCCTCTGAATATGCTGGCAGAGAGGCTGGAGAACCGTGATTTCA
ATTAAGGTTAGTAATTGATGGTATCTAGCGTTCAAAGACTGGGGCTTGATTAACAGCTGCTTGGACAAAT
TGTCATTGTGAAGTGGTTTTGATGTGCATTGAAGATTATTTCTTTCTGGCTTATCTGATGTTGTGGCTGT
GAAATGCTTGTCTTGGATTTGCTTATTTTTGTAAACTACTTCCTTTGGCTGTAAATTCGGAGCTCGGGCT
GGGCATAAAAGTCAGGGCAGAGCCATCTATTGCTTACATTTGCTTCTGGGATCCAGATCTTTCGAAGCTA
GCGCTACCGGTCGCCACCATGGTGAGCAAGGGCGAGGAGCTGTTCACCGGGGTGGTGCCCATCCTGGTCG
AGCTGGACGGCGACGTAAACGGCCACAAGTTCAGCGTGTCCGGCGAGGGCGAGGGCGATGCCACCTACGG
CAAGCTGACCCTGAAGCTGATCTGCACCACCGGCAAGCTGCCCGTGCCCTGGCCCACCCTCGTGACCACC
CTGGGCTACGGCGTGCAGTGCTTCGCCCGCTACCCCGACCACATGAAGCAGCACGACTTCTTCAAGTCCG
CCATGCCCGAAGGCTACGTCCAGGAGCGCACCATCTTCTTCAAGGACGACGGCAACTACAAGACCCGCGC
CGAGGTGAAGTTCGAGGGCGACACCCTGGTGAACCGCATCGAGCTGAAGGGCATCGACTTCAAGGAGGAC
GGCAACATCCTGGGGCACAAGCTGGAGTACAACTACAACAGCCACAACGTCTATATCACCGCCGACAAGC
AGAAGAACGGCATCAAGGCCAACTTCAAGATCCGCCACAACATCGAGGACGGCGGCGTGCAGCTCGCCGA
CCACTACCAGCAGAACACCCCCATCGGCGACGGCCCCGTGCTGCTGCCCGACAACCACTACCTGAGCTAC
CAGTCCAAGCTGAGCAAAGACCCCAACGAGAAGCGCGATCACATGGTCCTGCTGGAGTTCGTGACCGCCG
CCGGGATCACTCTCGGCATGGACGAGCTGTACAAGTAAGTCGACGGCGCGCCGCGGCCGCGAATTCGATA
TCATAATCAACCTCTGGATTACAAAATTTGTGAAAGATTGACTGGTATTCTTAACTATGTTGCTCCTTTT
ACGCTATGTGGATACGCTGCTTTAATGCCTTTGTATCATGCTATTGCTTCCCGTATGGCTTTCATTTTCT
CCTCCTTGTATAAATCCTGGTTAGTTCTTGCCACGGCGGAACTCATCGCCGCCTGCCTTGCCCGCTGCTG
GACAGGGGCTCGGCTGTTGGGCACTGACAATTCCGTGGCTCGAGAGATCTTCGACTGTGCCTTCTAGTTG
CCAGCCATCTGTTGTTTGCCCCTCCCCCGTGCCTTCCTTGACCCTGGAAGGTGCCACTCCCACTGTCCTT
TCCTAATAAAATGAGGAAATTGCATCGCATTGTCTGAGTAGGTGTCATTCTATTCTGGGGGGTGGGGTGG
GGCAGGACAGCAAGGGGGAGGATTGGGAAGACAATAGCAGGCATGAGATCTCACGTGCGGACCGAGCGGC
CGCAGGAACCCCTAGTGATGGAGTTGGCCACTCCCTCTCTGCGCGCTCGCTCGCTCACTGAGGCCGGGCG
ACCAAAGGTCGCCCGACGCCCGGGCTTTGCCCGGGCGGCCTCAGTGAGCGAGCGAGCGCGCAGCTGCCTG
CAGGGGCGCCTGATGCGGTATTTTCTCCTTACGCATCTGTGCGGTATTTCACACCGCATA
[95 nt withheld, positions 2021-2115]
T
[46 nt withheld, positions 2117-2162]
C
[141 nt withheld, positions 2164-2304]
CCTTTGACGTTGGAGTCCACGTTCTTT
[37 nt withheld, positions 2332-2368]
ACTCTATCTCGGGCTATTCTTTTGATTTATAAGGGATTTTGCCGATTTCGGTCTATTGGTTAAAAAATGA
GCTGATTTAACAAAAATTTAACGCGAATTTTAACAAAATATTAACGTTTACAATTTTATGGTGCACTCTC
AGTACAATCTGCTCTGATGCCGCATAGTTAAGCCAGCCCCGACACCCGCCAACACCCGCTGACGCGCCCT
GACGGGCTTGTCTGCTCCCGGCATCCGCTTACAGACAAGCTGTGACCGTCTCCGGGAGCTGCATGTGTCA
GAGGTTTTCACCGTCATCACCGAAACGCGCGAGACGAAAGGGCCTCGTGATACGCCTATTTTTATAGGTT
AATGTCATGATAATAATGGTTTCTTAGACGTCAGGTGGCACTTTTCGGGGAAATGTGCGCGGAACCCCTA
TTTGTTTATTTTTCTAAATACATTCAAATATGTATCCGCTCATGAGACAATAACCCTGATAAATGCTTCA
ATAATATTGAAAAAGGAAGAGTATGAGTATTCAACATTTCCGTGTCGCCCTTATTCCCTTTTTTGCGGCA
TTTTGCCTTCCTGTTTTTGCTCACCCAGAAACGCTGGTGAAAGTAAAAGATGCTGAAGATCAGTTGGGTG
CACGAGTGGGTTACATCGAACTGGATCTCAACAGCGGTAAGATCCTTGAGAGTTTTCGCCCCGAAGAACG
TTTTCCAATGATGAGCACTTTTAAAGTTCTGCTATGTGGCGCGGTATTATCCCGTATTGACGCCGGGCAA
GAGCAACTCGGTCGCCGCATACACTATTCTCAGAATGACTTGGTTGAGTACTCACCAGTCACAGAAAAGC
ATCTTACGGATGGCATGACAGTAAGAGAATTATGCAGTGCTGCCATAACCATGAGTGATAACACTGCGGC
CAACTTACTTCTGACAACGATCGGAGGACCGAAGGAGCTAACCGCTTTTTTGCACAACATGGGGGATCAT
GTAACTCGCCTTGATCGTTGGGAACCGGAGCTGAATGAAGCCATACCAAACGACGAGCGTGACACCACGA
TGCCTGTAGCAATGGCAACAACGTTGCGCAAACTATTAACTGGCGAACTACTTACTCTAGCTTCCCGGCA
ACAATTAATAGACTGGATGGAGGCGGATAAAGTTGCAGGACCACTTCTGCGCTCGGCCCTTCCGGCTGGC
TGGTTTATTGCTGATAAATCTGGAGCCGGTGAGCGTGGGTCTCGCGGTATCATTGCAGCACTGGGGCCAG
ATGGTAAGCCCTCCCGTATCGTAGTTATCTACACGACGGGGAGTCAGGCAACTATGGATGAACGAAATAG
ACAGATCGCTGAGATAGGTGCCTCACTGATTAAGCATTGGTAACTGTCAGACCAAGTTTACTCATATATA
CTTTAGATTGATTTAAAACTTCATTTTTAATTTAAAAGGATCTAGGTGAAGATCCTTTTTGATAATCTCA
TGACCAAAATCCCTTAACGTGAGTTTTCGTTCCACTGAGCGTCAGACCCCGTAGAAAAGATCAAAGGATC
TTCTTGAGATCCTTTTTTTCTGCGCGTAATCTGCTGCTTGCAAACAAAAAAACCACCGCTACCAGCGGTG
GTTTGTTTGCCGGATCAAGAGCTACCAACTCTTTTTCCGAAGGTAACTGGCTTCAGCAGAGCGCAGATAC
CAAATACTGTTCTTCTAGTGTAGCCGTAGTTAGGCCACCACTTCAAGAACTCTGTAGCACCGCCTACATA
CCTCGCTCTGCTAATCCTGTTACCAGTGGCTGCTGCCAGTGGCGATAAGTCGTGTCTTACCGGGTTGGAC
TCAAGACGATAGTTACCGGATAAGGCGCAGCGGTCGGGCTGAACGGGGGGTTCGTGCACACAGCCCAGCT
TGGAGCGAACGACCTACACCGAACTGAGATACCTACAGCGTGAGCTATGAGAAAGCGCCACGCTTCCCGA
AGGGAGAAAGGCGGACAGGTATCCGGTAAGCGGCAGGGTCGGAACAGGAGAGCGCACGAGGGAGCTTCCA
GGGGGAAACGCCTGGTATCTTTATAGTCCTGTCGGGTTTCGCCACCTCTGACTTGAGCGTCGATTTTTGT
GATGCTCGTCAGGGGGGCGGAGCCTATGGAAAAACGCCAGCAACGCGGCCTTTTTACGGTTCCTGGCCTT
TTGCTGGCCTTTTGCTCACATGTCCTGCAGGCAGCTGCGCGCTCGCTCGCTCACTGAGGCCGCCCGGGCG
TCGGGCGACCTTTGGTCGCCCGGCCTCAGTGAGCGAGCGAGCGCGCAGAGAGGGAGTGGCCAACTCCATC
ACTAGGGGTTCCTGCGGCCGCACGCGTTGTAAGAGTAATAATCGGTGTTGTGAGCTGCTAG
